>Addgene plasmid #187390 | pBAD_mCherry_GFP_-+ | addgene full sequence | sequence record 371127 | Addgene NGS Result
CGAAAGGCCCAGTCTTTCGACTGAGCCTTTCGTTTTATTTGATGCCTGGCAGTTCCCTACTCTCGCATGG
GGAGACCCCACACTACCATCGGCGCTACGGCGTTTCACTTCTGAGTTCGGCATGGGGTCAGGTGGGACCA
CCGCGCTACTGCCGCCAGGCAAATTCTGTTTTATCAGACCGCTTCTGCGTTCTGATTTAATCTGTATCAG
GCTGAAAATCTTCTCTCATCCGCCAAAACAGCCAAGCTTGCATGCCTGCAGGTCGACTCTAGTGATAAAC
TACCGCATTAAAGCTTGCATGCCTGCAGGTCTGGACATTTTTTTTTTTTTTTTTTTTTTTTTTTTTTTAT
GTCCGCCTTTATTTGTATAGTTCATCCATGCCATGTGTAATCCCAGCAGCTGTTACAAACTCAAGAAGGA
CCATGTGGTCTCTCTTTTCGTTGGGATCTTTCGAAAGGGCAGATTGTGTGGACAGGTAATGGTTGTCTGG
TAAAAGGACAGGGCCATCGCCAATTGGAGTATTTTGTTGATAATGGTCTGCTAGTTGAACGCTTCCATCT
TCAATGTTGTGTCTAATTTTGAAGTTAACTTTGATTCCATTCTTTTGTTTGTCTGCCATGATGTATACAT
TGTGTGAGTTATAGTTGTATTCCAATTTGTGTCCAAGAATGTTTCCATCTTCTTTAAAATCAATACCTTT
TAACTCGATTCTATTAACAAGGGTATCACCTTCAAACTTGACTTCAGCACGTGTCTTGTAGTTCCCGTCA
TCTTTGAAAAATATAGTTCTTTCCTGTACATAACCTTCGGGCATGGCACTCTTGAAAAAGTCATGCTGTT
TCATATGATCTGGGTATCTCGCAAAGCATTGAACACCATAACCGAAAGTAGTGACAAGTGTTGGCCATGG
AACAGGTAGTTTTCCAGTAGTGCAAATAAATTTAAGGGTAAGTTTTCCGTATGTTGCATCACCTTCACCC
TCTCCACTGACAGAAAATTTGTGCCCATTAACATCACCATCTAATTCAACAAGAATTGGGACAACTCCAG
TGAAAAGTTCTTCTCCTTTACTCATTTTTTATAACCTCCTTACCTCCTGCTAGCCCAAAAAAACGGGTAT
GGAGAAACAGTAGAGAGTTGCGATAAAAAGCGTCAGGTAGGATCCGCTAATCTTATGGATAAAAATGCTA
TGGCATAGCAAAGTGTGACGCCGTGCAAATAATCAATGTGGACTTTTCTGCCGTGATTATAGACACTTTT
GTTACGCGTTTTTGTCATGGCTTTGGTCCCGCTTTGTTACAGAATGCTTTTAATAAGCGGGGTTACCGGT
TTGGTTAGCGAGAAGAGCCAGTAAAAGACGCAGTGACGGCAATGTCTGATGCAATATGGACAATTGGTTT
CTTGCTCATGAGCCCGAAGTGGCGAGCCCGATCTTCCCCATCGGTGATGTCGGCGATATAGGCGCCAGCA
ACCGCACCTGTGGCGCCGGTGATGCCGGCCACGATGCGTCCGGCGTAGAGGATCTGCTCATGTTTGACAG
CTTATCATCGATGCATAATGTGCCTGTCAAATGGACGAAGCAGGGATTCTGCAAACCCTATGCTACTCCG
TCAAGCCGTCAATTGTCTGATTCGTTACCAATTATGACAACTTGACGGCTACATCATTCACTTTTTCTTC
ACAACCGGCACGGAACTCGCTCGGGCTGGCCCCGGTGCATTTTTTAAATACCCGCGAGAAATAGAGTTGA
TCGTCAAAACCAACATTGCGACCGACGGTGGCGATAGGCATCCGGGTGGTGCTCAAAAGCAGCTTCGCCT
GGCTGATACGTTGGTCCTCGCGCCAGCTTAAGACGCTAATCCCTAACTGCTGGCGGAAAAGATGTGACAG
ACGCGACGGCGACAAGCAAACATGCTGTGCGACGCTGGCGATATCAAAATTGCTGTCTGCCAGGTGATCG
CTGATGTACTGACAAGCCTCGCGTACCCGATTATCCATCGGTGGATGGAGCGACTCGTTAATCGCTTCCA
TGCGCCGCAGTAACAATTGCTCAAGCAGATTTATCGCCAGCAGCTCCGAATAGCGCCCTTCCCCTTGCCC
GGCGTTAATGATTTGCCCAAACAGGTCGCTGAAATGCGGCTGGTGCGCTTCATCCGGGCGAAAGAACCCC
GTATTGGCAAATATTGACGGCCAGTTAAGCCATTCATGCCAGTAGGCGCGCGGACGAAAGTAAACCCACT
GGTGATACCATTCGCGAGCCTCCGGATGACGACCGTAGTGATGAATCTCTCCTGGCGGGAACAGCAAAAT
ATCACCCGGTCGGCAAACAAATTCTCGTCCCTGATTTTTCACCACCCCCTGACCGCGAATGGTGAGATTG
AGAATATAACCTTTCATTCCCAGCGGTCGGTCGATAAAAAAATCGAGATAACCGTTGGCCTCAATCGGCG
TTAAACCCGCCACCAGATGGGCATTAAACGAGTATCCCGGCAGCAGGGGATCATTTTGCGCTTCAGCCAT
ACTTTTCATACTCCCGCCATTCAGAGAAGAAACCAATTGTCCATATTGCATCAGACATTGCCGTCACTGC
GTCTTTTACTGGCTCTTCTCGCTAACCAAACCGGTAACCCCGCTTATTAAAAGCATTCTGTAACAAAGCG
GGACCAAAGCCATGACAAAAACGCGTAACAAAAGTGTCTATAATCACGGCAGAAAAGTCCACATTGATTA
TTTGCACGGCGTCACACTTTGCTATGCCATAGCATTTTTATCCATAAGATTAGCGGATCCTACCTGACGC
TTTTTATCGCAACTCTCTACTGTTTCTCCATACCCGTTTTTTTGGGCTAGCAGGAGGTAAGGAGGTTATA
AAAAATGGTGAGCAAGGGCGAGGAGGATAACATGGCCATCATCAAGGAGTTCATGCGCTTCAAGGTGCAC
ATGGAGGGCTCCGTGAACGGCCACGAGTTCGAGATCGAGGGCGAGGGCGAGGGCCGCCCCTACGAGGGCA
CCCAGACCGCCAAGCTGAAGGTGACCAAGGGTGGCCCCCTGCCCTTCGCCTGGGACATCCTGTCCCCTCA
GTTCATGTACGGCTCCAAGGCCTACGTGAAGCACCCCGCCGACATCCCCGACTACATGAAGCTGTCCTTC
CCCGAGGGCTTCAAGTGGGAGCGCGTGATGAACTTCGAGGACGGCGGCGTGGTGACCGTGACCCAGGACT
CCTCCCTGCAGGACGGCGAGTTCATCTACAAGGTGAAGCTGCGCGGCACCAACTTCCCCTCCGACGGCCC
CGTAATGCAGAAGAAGACCATGGGCTGGGAGGCCTCCTCCGAGCGGATGTACCCCGAGGACGGCGCCCTG
AAGGGCGAGATCAAGCAGAGGCTGAAGCTGAAGGACGGCGGCCACTACGACGCTGAGGTCAAGACCACCT
ACAAGGCCAAGAAGCCCGTGCAGCTGCCCGGCGCCTACAACGTCAACATCAAGTTGGACATCACCTCCCA
CAACGAGGACTACACCATCGTGGAACAGTACGAACGCGCCGAGGGCCGCCACTCCACCGGCGGCATGGAC
GAGCTGTACAAGTAATAGAGTCGACCTGCAGGCATGCAAGCTTGGCTGTTTTGGCGGATGAGAGAAGATT
TTCAGCCTGATACAGATTAAATCAGAACGCAGAAGCGGTCTGATAAAACAGAATTTGCCTGGCGGCAGTA
GCGCGGTGGTCCCACCTGACCCCATGCCGAACTCAGAAGTGAAACGCCGTAGCGCCGATGGTAGTGTGGG
GTCTCCCCATGCGAGAGTAGGGAACTGCCAGGCATCAAATAAAACGAAAGGCTCAGTCGAAAGACTGGGC
CTTTCGTTTTATCTGTTGTTTGTCGGTGAACGCTCTCCTGAGTAGGACAAATCCGCCGGGAGCGGATTTG
AACGTTGCGAAGCAACGGCCCGGAGGGTGGCGGGCAGGACGCCCGCCATAAACTGCCAGGCATCAAATTA
AGCAGAAGGCCATCCTGACGGATGGCCTTTTTGCGTTTCTACAAACTCTGCTTGTTTCGGCGTGGGTATG
GTGGCAGGCCCCGTGGCCGGGGGACTGTTGGGCGCCATCTCCTTCTGCCTCGCGCGTTTCGGTGATGACG
GTGAAAACCTCTGACACATGCAGCTCCCGGAGACGGTCACAGCTTGTCTGTAAGCGGATGCCGGGAGCAG
ACAAGCCCGTCAGGGCGCGTCAGCGGGTGTTGGCGGGTGTCGGGGCGCAGCCATGACCCTATGCGGTGTG
AAATACCGCACAGATGCGTAAGGAGAAAATACCGCATCAGGCGCTCTTCCGCTTCCTCGCTCACTGACTC
GCTGCGCTCGGTCGTTCGGCTGCGGCGAGCGGTATCAGCTCACTCAAAGGCGGTAATACGGTTATCCACA
GAATCAGGGGATAACGCAGGAAAGAACATGTGAGCAAAAGGCCAGCAAAAGGCCAGGAACCGTAAAAAGG
CCGCGTTGCTGGCGTTTTTCCATAGGCTCCGCCCCCCTGACGAGCATCACAAAAATCGACGCTCAAGTCA
GAGGTGGCGAAACCCGACAGGACTATAAAGATACCAGGCGTTTCCCCCTGGAAGCTCCCTCGTGCGCTCT
CCTGTTCCGACCCTGCCGCTTACCGGATACCTGTCCGCCTTTCTCCCTTCGGGAAGCGTGGCGCTTTCTC
ATAGCTCACGCTGTAGGTATCTCAGTTCGGTGTAGGTCGTTCGCTCCAAGCTGGGCTGTGTGCACGAACC
CCCCGTTCAGCCCGACCGCTGCGCCTTATCCGGTAACTATCGTCTTGAGTCCAACCCGGTAAGACACGAC
TTATCGCCACTGGCAGCAGCCACTGGTAACAGGATTAGCAGAGCGAGGTATGTAGGCGGTGCTACAGAGT
TCTTGAAGTGGTGGCCTAACTACGGCTACACTAGAAGGACAGTATTTGGTATCTGCGCTCTGCTGAAGCC
AGTTACCTTCGGAAAAAGAGTTGGTAGCTCTTGATCCGGCAAACAAACCACCGCTGGTAGCGGTGGTTTT
TTTGTTTGCAAGCAGCAGATTACGCGCAGAAAAAAAGGATCTCAAGAAGATCCTTTGATCTTTTCTACGG
GGTCTGACGCTCAGTGGAACGAAAACTCACGTTAAGGGATTTTGGTCATGAGATTATCAAAAAGGATCTT
CACCTAGATCCTTTTAAATTGTAAACGTTAATATTTTGTTAAAATTCGCGTTAAATTTTTGTTAAATCAG
CTCATTTTTTAACCAATAGGCCGAAATCGGCAAAATCCCTTATAAATCAAAAGAATAGCCCGAGATAGGG
T
[37 nt withheld, positions 5322-5358]
AAAGAACGTGGACTCCAACGTCAAAGG
[141 nt withheld, positions 5386-5526]
G
[125 nt withheld, positions 5528-5652]
AATCAATCTAAAGTATATATGAGTAAACTTGGTCTGACAGTTACCAATGCTTAATCAGTGAGGCACCTAT
CTCAGCGATCTGTCTATTTCGTTCATCCATAGTTGCCTGACTCCCCGTCGTGTAGATAACTACGATACGG
GAGGGCTTACCATCTGGCCCCAGTGCTGCAATGATACCGCGAGACCCACGCTCACCGGCTCCAGATTTAT
CAGCAATAAACCAGCCAGCCGGAAGGGCCGAGCGCAGAAGTGGTCCTGCAACTTTATCCGCCTCCATCCA
GTCTATTAATTGTTGCCGGGAAGCTAGAGTAAGTAGTTCGCCAGTTAATAGTTTGCGCAACGTTGTTGCC
ATTGCTACAGGCATCGTGGTGTCACGCTCGTCGTTTGGTATGGCTTCATTCAGCTCCGGTTCCCAACGAT
CAAGGCGAGTTACATGATCCCCCATGTTGTGCAAAAAAGCGGTTAGCTCCTTCGGTCCTCCGATCGTTGT
CAGAAGTAAGTTGGCCGCAGTGTTATCACTCATGGTTATGGCAGCACTGCATAATTCTCTTACTGTCATG
CCATCCGTAAGATGCTTTTCTGTGACTGGTGAGTACTCAACCAAGTCATTCTGAGAATAGTGTATGCGGC
GACCGAGTTGCTCTTGCCCGGCGTCAACACGGGATAATACCGCGCCACATAGCAGAACTTTAAAAGTGCT
CATCATTGGAAAACGTTCTTCGGGGCGAAAACTCTCAAGGATCTTACCGCTGTTGAGATCCAGTTCGATG
TAACCCACTCGTGCACCCAACTGATCTTCAGCATCTTTTACTTTCACCAGCGTTTCTGGGTGAGCAAAAA
CAGGAAGGCAAAATGCCGCAAAAAAGGGAATAAGGGCGACACGGAAATGTTGAATACTCATACTCTTCCT
TTTTCAATATTATTGAAGCATTTATCAGGGTTATTGTCTCATGAGCGGATACATATTTGAATGTATTTAG
AAAAATAAACAAAAGAGTTTGTAGAAACGCAAAAAGGCCATCCGTCAGGATGGCCTTCTGCTTAATTTGA
TGCCTGGCAGTTTATGGCGGGCGTCCTGCCCGCCACCCTCCGGGCCGTTGCTTCGCAACGTTCAAATCCG
CTCCCGGCGGATTTGTCCTACTCAGGAGAGCGTTCACCGACAAACAACAGATAAAA
Features (pLannotate 1.2.2; 23 found; start..end, strand, type, name):
     43..158     -  ncRNA          5S rRNA: Accession: RF00001 - 5S ribosomal RNA
    244..272     -  misc_feature   MCS (fragment): pUC18/19 multiple cloning site
    291..311     -  misc_feature   MCS (fragment): pUC18/19 multiple cloning site
    362..1075    -  CDS            GFPmut3: GFPmut3 is a basic (constitutively fluorescent) green fluorescent protein published in 1996, derived from Aequorea victoria. It is reported to be a very rapidly-maturing weak dimer.
   1119..1403    -  promoter       araBAD promoter: araBAD; promoter of the L-arabinose operon of E. coli; the araC regulatory gene is transcribed in the opposite direction (Guzman et al., 1995)
   1404..1524    -  CDS            TcR (fragment): tetracycline efflux protein; tet; confers resistance to tetracycline
   1534..1552    +  promoter       tet promoter (fragment): E. coli promoter for tetracycline efflux protein gene
   1642..2520    -  CDS            araC: L-arabinose regulatory protein; araC
   2547..2831    +  promoter       araBAD promoter: araBAD; promoter of the L-arabinose operon of E. coli; the araC regulatory gene is transcribed in the opposite direction (Guzman et al., 1995)
   2875..3584    +  CDS            mCherry (fragment): monomeric derivative of DsRed fluorescent protein (Shaner et al., 2004) mammalian codon-optimized
   3586..3613    +  misc_feature   MCS (fragment): pUC18/19 multiple cloning site
   3697..3812    +  ncRNA          5S rRNA: Accession: RF00001 - 5S ribosomal RNA
   3816..3902    +  terminator     rrnB T1 terminator: Escherichia coli rrnB; transcription terminator T1 from the E. coli rrnB gene
   3994..4021    +  terminator     rrnB T2 terminator: transcription terminator T2 from the E. coli rrnB gene
   4040..4104    +  CDS            TcR (fragment): tetracycline efflux protein; tet; confers resistance to tetracycline
   4105..4144    +  CDS            rop (fragment): Rop protein, which maintains plasmids at low copy number; rop
   4260..4311    +  misc_feature   bom (fragment): basis of mobility region from pBR322
   4497..5085    -  rep_origin     ori: high-copy-number ColE1/pMB1/pBR322/pUC origin of replication
   5271..5651    -  rep_origin     M13 ori (sequence partly withheld): M13 bacteriophage origin of replication; arrow indicates direction of (+) strand synthesis
   5693..6553    -  CDS            AmpR: β-lactamase; bla; confers resistance to ampicillin, carbenicillin, and related antibiotics
   6554..6645    -  promoter       AmpR promoter: bla
   6664..6691    -  terminator     rrnB T2 terminator: transcription terminator T2 from the E. coli rrnB gene
   6783..41      -  terminator     rrnB T1 terminator (across the origin): Escherichia coli rrnB; transcription terminator T1 from the E. coli rrnB gene
