[The description below was written by a language model from this plasmid's Addgene catalogue record and pLannotate feature annotations shown in this document.]
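Description:
pBAD_mCherry_GFP_-+ is a 6.8 kb bacterial expression plasmid built on a pBAD backbone for arabinose-inducible production of two fluorescent proteins in E. coli. It replicates from a high-copy ColE1/pMB1-type origin and is selected with ampicillin through a β-lactamase gene driven by its own bla promoter. An M13 phage origin is also present, along with short remnants of the tetracycline resistance gene, rop and the bom region, which are non-functional fragments inherited from the pBR322-derived ancestry of the vector.

The payload consists of two separate araBAD promoter cassettes arranged divergently around a central araC gene, which encodes the arabinose-responsive regulator that represses the promoter without inducer and activates it when L-arabinose is present. One araBAD promoter on the forward strand drives mCherry, annotated as a near-full-length match to the mammalian codon-optimized monomeric red protein. A second copy on the reverse strand drives GFPmut3, a rapidly maturing green variant. Each reporter is followed by its own rrnB-derived termination region (5S rRNA segment plus T1 and T2 terminators), so the two transcription units read outward in opposite directions and are insulated from each other and from the backbone. The "-+" in the name probably refers to this orientation of the two cassettes, although the record does not say so.

The inserts are listed as synthetic and were assembled by Gibson cloning. The stated purpose is simply arabinose-inducible co-expression of GFP and mCherry. Because a single regulator and inducer control two independent reporter units, the design would suit comparing the two outputs within individual cells, but the record does not specify a particular application.
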