Addgene plasmid #187390: pBAD_mCherry_GFP_-+
Purpose: arabinose-inducible expression of GFP and mCherry
Depositing lab: Roi Avraham. Depositing organization: Weizmann Institute of Science.
Backbone
  Vector backbone: pBAD
  Vector type: Bacterial Expression
Growth in bacteria
  Bacterial resistance: Ampicillin, 100 μg/mL
  Growth temperature: 37°C
  Growth strain: DH5alpha
  Copy number: High Copy
Gene/Insert
  Gene/Insert name: GFP, mCherry
  Species: Synthetic
  Cloning method: Gibson Cloning
Terms and licenses: Academic/Nonprofit Terms; Industry Terms: Not Available to Industry
How to cite: pBAD_mCherry_GFP_-+ was a gift from Roi Avraham (Addgene plasmid # 187390 ; http://n2t.net/addgene:187390 ; RRID:Addgene_187390)
